Addgene plasmid #13571: pRSET FLIPglu-600uDelta11 Ares-Aphrodite
Depositing lab: Wolf Frommer. Depositing organization: Carnegie Institution for Science. Publication: Rapid Metabolism of Glucose Detected with FRET Glucose Nanosensors in Epidermal Cells and Intact Roots of Arabidopsis RNA-Silencing Mutants. Deuschle K, Chaudhuri B, Okumoto S, Lager I, Lalonde S, Frommer WB. Plant Cell. 2006 Sep . 18(9):2314-25. 10.1105/tpc.106.044073 PubMed 16935985.
Backbone
  Vector backbone: pRSET-B
  Backbone size w/o insert (bp): 2897
  Vector type: Bacterial Expression
Growth in bacteria
  Bacterial resistance: Ampicillin, 100 μg/mL
  Growth temperature: 37°C
  Growth strain: DH5alpha
  Copy number: High Copy
Gene/Insert
  Gene/Insert name: FLIPglu F16A Delta11 Aphrodite (alt names: Ares-mglB-Aphrodite; Periplasmic glucose binding)
  Species: E. coli
  Insert size (bp): 2400
  Mutation: Fluorophore-derived linker shortened. F16A mutation in mglB
  GenBank ID: DQ525024 DQ525025
  Tag / fusion protein: Ares (N terminal on insert); Aphrodite (C terminal on insert)
  Cloning method: Restriction Enzyme; 5′ cloning site BamHI (not destroyed); 3′ cloning site HindIII (not destroyed)
  Sequencing primers: 5′ N/A
Terms and licenses: Academic/Nonprofit Terms; Industry Terms: Not Available to Industry
Depositor comments: For more information, see http://carnegiedpb.stanford.edu/research/frommer/nanosensors/index.html EYFP was exchanged with Aphrodite (accession number DQ525025), which is an codon-diversified version of Venus/EYFP. Ares (accession number DQ525024) was exchanged for ECFP, which is an codon-diversified version of ECFP.
How to cite: pRSET FLIPglu-600uDelta11 Ares-Aphrodite was a gift from Wolf Frommer (Addgene plasmid # 13571 ; http://n2t.net/addgene:13571 ; RRID:Addgene_13571)
