[The description below was written by a language model from this plasmid's Addgene catalogue record and pLannotate feature annotations shown in this document.]
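Description:
pRSET FLIPglu-600uDelta11 Ares-Aphrodite is a bacterial expression plasmid built on the pRSET-B backbone that encodes a genetically encoded FRET nanosensor for glucose. It is a high-copy plasmid carrying a ColE1/pUC-type origin, an f1 phage origin for single-stranded DNA production, and a β-lactamase gene conferring ampicillin resistance. Expression is driven by the T7 promoter with the T7 gene 10 ribosome binding site and ends at a T7 terminator, so protein production requires a host supplying T7 RNA polymerase. The vector-derived N-terminal leader comprises a 6xHis region (annotated as a fragment of a composite His tag), the T7 gene 10 leader, and the Xpress epitope with its enterokinase cleavage site, which are useful for purifying and detecting the sensor protein.

The roughly 2.4 kb insert, cloned between BamHI and HindIII, is a three-part fusion. The E. coli periplasmic glucose/galactose-binding protein mglB sits between Ares at the N terminus and Aphrodite at the C terminus. Ares is a codon-diversified version of ECFP, and Aphrodite is a codon-diversified version of Venus/EYFP. The automated annotation labels them as related cyan and green Aequorea GFP variants because it matches them by similarity. Sugar binding changes the conformation of mglB, which alters energy transfer between the two fluorophores and gives a ratiometric readout. The mglB moiety carries the F16A mutation, and the fluorophore-derived linker has been shortened (the Delta11 designation). The "600u" in the name presumably refers to the sensor's affinity, though the record does not state this. The associated publication used FRET glucose nanosensors in Arabidopsis, while this pRSET version is suited to producing the sensor protein in bacteria.
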