Features (pLannotate 1.2.2; 17 found; start..end, strand, type, name):
     19..37      +  promoter       T7 promoter: promoter for bacteriophage T7 RNA polymerase
     67..89      +  RBS            RBS: efficient ribosome binding site from bacteriophage T7 gene 10 (Olins and Rangwala, 1989)
    109..129     +  CDS            capTEV™ (fragment): composite tag for in vivo biotinylation, TEV protease cleavage, and 6xHis tagging
    130..162     +  CDS            T7 tag (gene 10 leader): leader peptide from bacteriophage T7 gene 10 promotes efficient translation in E. coli
    166..189     +  CDS            Xpress™ tag: Xpress™ epitope tag, including an enterokinase recognition and cleavage site
    194..862     +  CDS            Enhanced Cyan-Emitting GFP: Enhanced Cyan-Emitting GFP is a basic (constitutively fluorescent) cyan fluorescent protein published in 2002, derived from Aequorea victoria.
    871..1782    +  CDS            mglB (fragment): DGAL_ECOLI - Experimental evidence at protein level: Swiss-Prot protein existence level 1. This protein is involved in the active transport of galactose and glucose. It plays a role in the chemotaxis towards the two sugars by interacting with the trg chemoreceptor. From Escherichia coli (strain K12).
   1786..2457    +  CDS            (3-F)Tyr-EGFP: (3-F)Tyr-EGFP is a basic (constitutively fluorescent) green fluorescent protein published in 2004, derived from Aequorea victoria.
   2473..2522    +  CDS            SET1 (fragment): solubility-enhancement tag derived from T7 phage gene 10B
   2530..2577    +  terminator     T7 terminator: transcription terminator for bacteriophage T7 RNA polymerase
   2603..2669    +  CDS            lacZα (fragment): LacZα fragment of β-galactosidase; lacZ fragment
   2674..3129    +  rep_origin     f1 ori (sequence partly withheld): f1 bacteriophage origin of replication; arrow indicates direction of (+) strand synthesis
   3132..3183    -  misc_feature   bom (fragment): basis of mobility region from pBR322
   3210..3314    +  promoter       AmpR promoter: bla
   3315..4175    +  CDS            AmpR: β-lactamase; bla; confers resistance to ampicillin, carbenicillin, and related antibiotics
   4346..4934    +  rep_origin     ori: high-copy-number ColE1/pMB1/pBR322/pUC origin of replication
   5117..5170    +  CDS            lacI (fragment): lac repressor; lacI; The lac repressor binds to the lac operator to inhibit transcription in E. coli. This inhibition can be relieved by adding lactose or isopropyl-β-D-thiogalactopyranoside (IPTG).
>Addgene plasmid #13571 | pRSET FLIPglu-600uDelta11 Ares-Aphrodite | depositor full sequence | sequence record 7694 | Author sequence
ATCTCGATCCCGCGAAATTAATACGACTCACTATAGGGAGACCACAACGGTTTCCCTCTAGATAATTTTG
TTTAACTTTAAGAAGGAGATATACATATGCGGGGTTCTCATCATCATCATCATCATGGTATGGCTAGCAT
GACTGGTGGACAGCAAATGGGTCGGGATCTGTACGACGATGACGATAAGGATCCAGCTGTTCACCGGGGT
GGTGCCCATCCTGGTCGAGCTGGACGGCGACGTAAACGGCCACAAGTTCAGCGTGTCCGGCGAGGGCGAG
GGCGATGCCACCTACGGCAAGCTGACCCTGAAGTTCATCTGCACCACCGGCAAGCTGCCCGTGCCCTGGC
CCACCCTCGTGACCACCCTGACCTGGGGCGTGCAGTGCTTCAGCCGCTACCCCGACCACATGAAGCAGCA
CGACTTCTTCAAGTCCGCCATGCCCGAAGGCTACGTCCAGGAGCGCACCATCTTCTTCAAGGACGACGGC
AACTACAAGACCCGCGCCGAGGTGAAGTTCGAGGGCGACACCCTGGTGAACCGCATCGAGCTGAAGGGCA
TCGACTTCAAGGAGGACGGCAACATCCTGGGGCACAAGCTGGAGTACAACTACATCAGCCACAACGTCTA
TATCACCGCCGACAAGCAGAAGAACGGCATCAAGGCCAACTTCAAGATCCGCCACAACATCGAGGACGGC
AGCGTGCAGCTCGCCGACCACTACCAGCAGAACACCCCCATCGGCGACGGCCCCGTGCTGCTGCCCGACA
ACCACTACCTGAGCACCCAGTCCGCCCTGAGCAAAGACCCCAACGAGAAGCGCGATCACATGGTCCTGCT
GGAGTTCGTGACCGCCGCCGGGATGGTACCGCTGATACTCGCATTGGTGTAACAATCTATAAGTACGACG
ATAACGCGATGTCTGTAGTGCGCAAGGCTATTGAGCAAGATGCGAAAGCCGCGCCAGATGTTCAGCTGCT
GATGAATGATTCTCAGAATGACCAGTCCAAGCAGAACGATCAGATCGACGTATTGCTGGCGAAAGGGGTG
AAGGCACTGGCAATCAACCTGGTTGACCCGGCAGCTGCGGGTACGGTGATTGAGAAAGCGCGTGGGCAAA
ACGTGCCGGTGGTTTTCTTCAACAAAGAACCGTCTCGTAAGGCGCTGGATAGCTACGACAAAGCCTACTA
CGTTGGCACTGACTCCAAAGAGTCCGGCATTATTCAAGGCGATTTGATTGCTAAACACTGGGCGGCGAAT
CAGGGTTGGGATCTGAACAAAGACGGTCAGATTCAGTTCGTACTGCTGAAAGGTGAACCGGGCCATCCGG
ATGCAGAAGCACGTACCACTTACGTGATTAAAGAATTGAACGATAAAGGCATCAAAACTGAACAGTTACA
GTTAGATACCGCAATGTGGGACACCGCTCAGGCGAAAGATAAGATGGACGCCTGGCTGTCTGGCCCGAAC
GCCAACAAAATCGAAGTGGTTATCGCCAACAACGATGCGATGGCAATGGGCGCGGTTGAAGCGCTGAAAG
CACACAACAAGTCCAGCATTCCGGTGTTTGGCGTCGATGCGCTGCCAGAAGCGCTGGCGCTGGTGAAATC
CGGTGCACTGGCGGGCACCGTACTGAACGATGCTAACAACCAGGCGAAAGCGACCTTTGATCTGGCGAAA
AACCTGGCCGATGGTAAAGGTGCGGCTGATGGCACCAACTGGAAAATCGACAACAAAGTGGTCCGCGTAC
CTTATGTTGGCGTAGATAAAGACAACCTGGCTCTCGAGTTGTTTACGGGCGTCGTCCCGATCCTCGTGGA
ACTCGACGGGGATGTTAACGGGCATAAGTTTTCGGTCAGCGGGGAAGGGGAGGGGGACGCGACGTATGGG
AAGCTCACTCTCAAGCTGATCTGTACGACGGGGAAACTCCCGGTCCCGTGGCCGACGCTGGTCACGACGC
TGGGATACGGGCTCCAATGCTTTGCGAGGTATCCGGACCACATGAAACAGCATGACTTTTTCAAATCGGC
GATGCCGGAGGGATACGTGCAGGAACGGACGATCTTTTTCAAAGACGATGGGAACTATAAGACGCGGGCG
GAAGTCAAGTTTGAAGGGGACACGCTCGTCAACCGGATCGAACTCAAGGGGATTGACTTCAAAGAGGATG
GGAACATACTCGGCCATAAGCTCGAATACAATTACAACTCGCATAACGTATACATCACCGCGGATAAGCA
AAAGAATGGGATCAAAGCCAATTTCAAAATCCGGCATAACATAGAGGATGGGGGGGTCCAACTGGCGGAT
CACTATCAGCAAAACACGCCGATAGGGGATGGGCCGGTCCTCCTCCCGGATAACCATTACCTCTCGTACC
AAAGCGCGCTCTCGAAGGACCCGAATGAGAAACGGGACCACATGGTTCTCCTGGAGTTCGTCACGGCGGC
GGGCATATAGAAGCTTGATCCGGCTGCTAACAAAGCCCGAAAGGAAGCTGAGTTGGCTGCTGCCACCGCT
GAGCAATAACTAGCATAACCCCTTGGGGCCTCTAAACGGGTCTTGAGGGGTTTTTTGCTGAAAGGAGGAA
CTATATCCGGATCTGGCGTAATAGCGAAGAGGCCCGCACCGATCGCCCTTCCCAACAGTTGCGCAGCCTG
AATGGCGAATGGG
[124 nt withheld, positions 2674-2797]
C
[56 nt withheld, positions 2799-2854]
AGCTTTACGGCACCTCGACCG
[64 nt withheld, positions 2876-2939]
CCTTTGACGTTGGAGTCCACGTTCTTT
[37 nt withheld, positions 2967-3003]
ACCCTATCGCGGTCTATTCTTTTGATTTATAAGGGATTTTGCCGATTTCGGCCTATTGGTTAAAAAATGA
GCTGATTTAACAAATATTTAACGCGAATTTTAACAAAATATTAACGTTTACAATTTCGCCTGATGCGGTA
TTTTCTCCTTACGCATCTGTGCGGTATTTCACACCGCATACAGGTGGCACTTTTCGGGGAAATGTGCGCG
GAACCCCTATTTGTTTATTTTTCTAAATACATTCAAATATGTATCCGCTCATGAGACAATAACCCTGATA
AATGCTTCAATAATATTGAAAAAGGAAGAGTATGAGTATTCAACATTTCCGTGTCGCCCTTATTCCCTTT
TTTGCGGCATTTTGCCTTCCTGTTTTTGCTCACCCAGAAACGCTGGTGAAAGTAAAAGATGCTGAAGATC
AGTTGGGTGCACGAGTGGGTTACATCGAACTGGATCTCAACAGCGGTAAGATCCTTGAGAGTTTTCGCCC
CGAAGAACGTTTTCCAATGATGAGCACTTTTAAAGTTCTGCTATGTGATACACTATTATCCCGTATTGAC
GCCGGGCAAGAGCAACTCGGTCGCCGCATACACTATTCTCAGAATGACTTGGTTGAGTACTCACCAGTCA
CAGAAAAGCATCTTACGGATGGCATGACAGTAAGAGAATTATGCAGTGCTGCCATAACCATGAGTGATAA
CACTGCGGCCAACTTACTTCTGACAACGATCGGAGGACCGAAGGAGCTAACCGCTTTTTTGCACAACATG
GGGGATCATGTAACTCGCCTTGATCGTTGGGAACCGGAGCTGAATGAAGCCATACCAAACGACGAGAGTG
ACACCACGATGCCTGTAGCAATGCCAACAACGTTGCGCAAACTATTAACTGGCGAACTACTTACTCTAGC
TTCCCGGCAACAATTAATAGACTGAATGGAGGCGGATAAAGTTGCAGGACCACTTCTGCGCTCGGCCCTT
CCGGCTGGCTGGTTTATTGCTGATAAATCTGGAGCCGGTGAGCGTGGGTCTCGCGGTATCATTGCAGCAC
TGGGGCCAGATGGTAAGCGCTCCCGTATCGTAGTTATCTACACGACGGGGAGTCAGGCAACTATGGATGA
ACGAAATAGACAGATCGCTGAGATAGGTGCCTCACTGATTAAGCATTGGTAACTGTCAGACCAAGTTTAC
TCATATATACTTTAGATTGATTTAAAACTTCATTTTTAATTTAAAAGGATCTAGGTGAAGATCCTTTTTG
ATAATCTCATGACCAAAATCCCTTAACGTGAGTTTTCGTTCCACTGAGCGTCAGACCCCGTAGAAAAGAT
CAAAGGATCTTCTTGAGATCCTTTTTTTCTGCGCGTAATCTGCTGCTTGCAAACAAAAAAACCACCGCTA
CCAGCGGTGGTTTGTTTGCCGGATCAAGAGCTACCAACTCTTTTTCCGAAGGTAACTGGCTTCAGCAGAG
CGCAGATACCAAATACTGTCCTTCTAGTGTAGCCGTAGTTAGGCCACCACTTCAAGAACTCTGTAGCACC
GCCTACATACCTCGCTCTGCTAATCCTGTTACCAGTGGCTGCTGCCAGTGGCGATAAGTCGTGTCTTACC
GGGTTGGACTCAAGACGATAGTTACCGGATAAGGCGCAGCGGTCGGGCTGAACGGGGGGTTCGTGCACAC
AGCCCAGCTTGGAGCGAACGACCTACACCGAACTGAGATACCTACAGCGTGAGCTATGAGAAAGCGCCAC
GCTTCCCGAAGGGAGAAAGGCGGACAGGTATCCGGTAAGCGGCAGGGTCGGAACAGGAGAGCGCACGAGG
GAGCTTCCAGGGGGAAACGCCTGGTATCTTTATAGTCCTGTCGGGTTTCGCCACCTCTGACTTGAGCGTC
GATTTTTGTGATGCTCGTCAGGGGGGCGGAGCCTATGGAAAAACGCCAGCAACGCGGCCTTTTTACGGTT
CCTGGGCTTTTGCTGGCCTTTTGCTCACATGTTCTTTCCTGCGTTATCCCCTGATTCTGTGGATAACCGT
ATTACCGCCTTTGAGTGAGCTGATACCGCTCGCCGCAGCCGAACGACCGAGCGCAGCGAGTCAGTGAGCG
AGGAAGCGGAAGAGCGCCCAATACGCAAACCGCCTCTCCCCGCGCGTTGGCCGATTCATTAATGCAG
