>Addgene plasmid #13571 | pRSET FLIPglu-600uDelta11 Ares-Aphrodite | addgene partial sequence | sequence record 19376 | 13571 with FLIPglu (ggcgtccatcttatctttcg)
GCNTGCGGACTACTGTACTGTTCAGTTTTGATGCCTTTATCGTTCAATTCTTTAATCACGTAAGTGGTAC
GTGCTTCTGCATCCGGATGGCCCGGTTCACCTTTCAGCAGTACGAACTGAATCTGACCGTCTTTGTTCAG
ATCCCAACCCTGATTCGCCGCCCAGTGTTTAGCAATCAAATCGCCTTGAATAATGCCGGACTCTTTGGAG
TCAGTGCCAACGTAGTAGGCTTTGTCGTAGCTATCCAGCGCCTTACGAGACGGTTCTTTGTTGAAGAAAA
CCACCGGCACGTTTTGCCCACGCGCTTTCTCAATCACCGTACCCGCAGCTGCCGGGTCAACCAGGTTGAT
TGCCAGTGCCTTCACCCCTTTCGCCAGCAATACGTCGATCTGATCGTTCTGCTTGGACTGGTCATTCTGA
GAATCATTCATCAGCAGCTGAACATCTGGCGCGGCTTTCGCATCTTGCTCAATAGCCTTGCGCACTACAG
ACATCGCGTTATCGTCGTACTTATAGATTGTTACACCAATGCGAGTATCAGCGGTACCGATCCCGGCGGC
GGTCACAAATTCGAGCAGGACCATATGATCGCGCTTTTCGTTGGGGTCTTTGCTCAGGGCGGACTGGGTG
CTCAGATAGTGATTGTCGGGCAGCAGCACGGGGCCGTCGCCGATGGGGGTATTCTGTTGGTAATGGTCGG
CGAGCTGCACGCTGCCGTCTTCGATATTGTGGCGTATCTTAAAGTTGGCCTTTATGCCGTTTTTCTGTTT
GTCGGCGGTATATAGACATTGGGCTGATATAGTTATACTCCAGTTGTGCCCAGGAAATTGC
